Addgene plasmid #49379: pmirGLO-Bmpr2-1719
Purpose: Insert is a fragment of the Bmpr2 3'-UTR that contains miR-17 and miR-19 binding sites. To be used for 3'UTR assay.
Depositing lab: Martine Roussel. Depositing organization: St. Jude Children's Research Hospital. Publication: Silencing of the miR-17~92 cluster family inhibits medulloblastoma progression. Murphy BL, Obad S, Bihannic L, Ayrault O, Zindy F, Kauppinen S, Roussel MF. Cancer Res. 2013 Oct 21. 10.1158/0008-5472.CAN-13-0927 PubMed 24145352.
Backbone
  Vector backbone: pmirGLO
  Backbone manufacturer: Promega
  Backbone size w/o insert (bp): 7350
  Total vector size (bp): 7377
  Modifications to backbone: For cloning oligonucleotides into pmirGLO, bp 7314-7331 were excised (region between PmeI and XbaI).
  Vector type: Luciferase
  Selectable markers: Neomycin (select with G418)
Growth in bacteria
  Bacterial resistance: Ampicillin, 100 μg/mL
  Growth temperature: 37°C
  Growth strain: DH5alpha
  Growth instructions: N/A
  Copy number: High Copy
Gene/Insert
  Gene/Insert name: Bmpr2
  Species: H. sapiens (human), M. musculus (mouse)
  Insert size (bp): 45
  GenBank ID: NM_001204
  Entrez Gene: BMPR2 (a.k.a. BMPR-II, BMPR3, BMR2, BRK-3, POVD1, PPH1, T-ALK)
  Cloning method: Restriction Enzyme; 5′ cloning site PmeI (not destroyed); 3′ cloning site XbaI (not destroyed)
  Sequencing primers: 5′ GAAGCTGAGTTGGCTGCT; 3′ CACTGCATTCTAGTTGTGGT
Terms and licenses: Academic/Nonprofit Terms; Industry Terms: Not Available to Industry
How to cite: pmirGLO-Bmpr2-1719 was a gift from Martine Roussel (Addgene plasmid # 49379 ; http://n2t.net/addgene:49379 ; RRID:Addgene_49379)
