[The description below was written by a language model from this plasmid's Addgene catalogue record and pLannotate feature annotations shown in this document.]
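Description:
pmirGLO-Bmpr2-1719 is a dual-luciferase reporter plasmid built on the Promega pmirGLO backbone and intended for microRNA target (3'-UTR) assays in transfected mammalian cells. It is 7,377 bp in total. In bacteria it is maintained as a high-copy plasmid through a ColE1/pUC-type origin, with ampicillin selection provided by the β-lactamase gene under its own promoter. A ColE1 cer site is also annotated, which helps keep the plasmid in monomeric form.

The primary reporter is the synthetic firefly luciferase gene luc2, driven by the mouse PGK promoter. Immediately downstream of its coding sequence lies the cloning region, followed by an SV40 poly(A) signal. Here the short stretch between the PmeI and XbaI sites was removed and replaced with a 45 bp oligonucleotide insert, leaving both sites intact. The insert is a fragment of the Bmpr2 3'-UTR carrying binding sites for miR-17 and miR-19; the record lists both human and mouse as species and gives a GenBank reference for the gene. Because this fragment becomes part of the luc2 transcript's 3'-UTR, engagement by these microRNAs should lower firefly luciferase output.

A second cassette uses the SV40 enhancer/early promoter to express human codon-optimised Renilla luciferase, followed directly by a neomycin phosphotransferase sequence and a synthetic poly(A) signal. This supplies an internal normalisation control on the same plasmid and allows G418 selection in mammalian cells. Several other short annotated fragments (a T7-derived tag, T7 terminator, M13 ori, bom, tnpA) are partial sequence matches and probably not functional elements. The construct was deposited in connection with work on the miR-17~92 cluster family in medulloblastoma.
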