Features (pLannotate 1.2.2; 18 found; start..end, strand, type, name):
     17..66      +  CDS            SET1 (fragment): solubility-enhancement tag derived from T7 phage gene 10B
     74..93      +  terminator     T7 terminator (fragment): transcription terminator for bacteriophage T7 RNA polymerase
    115..236     -  polyA_signal   SV40 poly(A) signal: SV40 polyadenylation signal
    259..327     -  CDS            large T antigen (fragment): large T antigen from SV40 (simian virus 40)
    332..364     +  rep_origin     M13 ori (fragment): M13 bacteriophage origin of replication; arrow indicates direction of (+) strand synthesis
    365..416     -  misc_feature   bom (fragment): basis of mobility region from pBR322
    481..838     +  promoter       SV40 promoter: SV40 enhancer and early promoter
    889..1821    +  CDS            hRluc: Renilla luciferase human codon-optimized
   1872..2664    +  CDS            NeoR/KanR (fragment): aminoglycoside phosphotransferase from Tn5; aph(3')-II (or nptII); confers resistance to neomycin, kanamycin, and G418 (Geneticin®)
   2728..2776    +  polyA_signal   poly(A) signal: synthetic polyadenylation signal
   2797..2889    -  CDS            tnpA (fragment): TN5P_ECOLX - Also known as tnp. Experimental evidence at protein level: Swiss-Prot protein existence level 1. Mediates transposition of transposon Tn5 by a 'cut and paste' mechanism. First, the monomeric transposase binds the 19 bp inverted DNA repeats flanking the transposon. Then, dimerization of the DNA- bound transposase creates a synaptic DNA complex. After nicking of the first DNA strand, excision of the transposon proceeds through a series of intermediates. The transposase then mediates the insertion of the transposon at a new site by strand transfer. The activity of the wild- type tran
   2932..3036    +  promoter       AmpR promoter: bla
   3037..3897    +  CDS            AmpR: β-lactamase; bla; confers resistance to ampicillin, carbenicillin, and related antibiotics
   4055..4643    -  rep_origin     ori: high-copy-number ColE1/pMB1/pBR322/pUC origin of replication
   4759..5042    +  misc_feature   cer region: ColE1-derived recombination site that helps to maintain plasmids as monomers
   5099..5598    +  promoter       PGK promoter: mouse phosphoglycerate kinase 1 promoter
   5645..7297    +  CDS            luciferase: firefly luciferase synthetic luc2 version of the luciferase gene
   7359..10      +  misc_feature   MCS (fragment) (across the origin): pUC18/19 multiple cloning site
>Addgene plasmid #49379 | pmirGLO-Bmpr2-1719 | depositor full sequence | sequence record 73402 | pmirGLO-Bmpr2-1719 sequence 7377 bps
CATGCAAGCTGATCCGGCTGCTAACAAAGCCCGAAAGGAAGCTGAGTTGGCTGCTGCCACCGCTGAGCAA
TAACTAGCATAACCCCTTGGGGCGGCCGCTTCGAGCAGACATGATAAGATACATTGATGAGTTTGGACAA
ACCACAACTAGAATGCAGTGAAAAAAATGCTTTATTTGTGAAATTTGTGATGCTATTGCTTTATTTGTAA
CCATTATAAGCTGCAATAAACAAGTTAACAACAACAATTGCATTCATTTTATGTTTCAGGTTCAGGGGGA
GATGTGGGAGGTTTTTTTAAGCAAGTAAAACCTCTACAAATGTGGTAAAATCGAATTTTAACAAAATATT
AACGCTTACAATTTCCTGATGCGGTATTTTCTCCTTACGCATCTGTGCGGTATTTCACACCGCATACGCG
GATCTGCGCAGCACCATGGCCTGAAATAACCTCTGAAAGAGGAACTTGGTTAGGTACCTTCTGAGGCGGA
AAGAACCAGCTGTGGAATGTGTGTCAGTTAGGGTGTGGAAAGTCCCCAGGCTCCCCAGCAGGCAGAAGTA
TGCAAAGCATGCATCTCAATTAGTCAGCAACCAGGTGTGGAAAGTCCCCAGGCTCCCCAGCAGGCAGAAG
TATGCAAAGCATGCATCTCAATTAGTCAGCAACCATAGTCCCGCCCCTAACTCCGCCCATCCCGCCCCTA
ACTCCGCCCAGTTCCGCCCATTCTCCGCCCCATGGCTGACTAATTTTTTTTATTTATGCAGAGGCCGAGG
CCGCCTCGGCCTCTGAGCTATTCCAGAAGTAGTGAGGAGGCTTTTTTGGAGGCCTAGGCTTTTGCAAAAA
GCTTGATTCTTCTGACACAACAGTCTCGAACCAAAGGCTGGAGCCACCATGGCTTCCAAGGTGTACGACC
CCGAGCAACGCAAACGCATGATCACTGGGCCTCAGTGGTGGGCTCGCTGCAAGCAAATGAACGTGCTGGA
CTCCTTCATCAACTACTATGATTCCGAGAAGCACGCCGAGAACGCCGTGATTTTTCTGCATGGTAACGCT
GCCTCCAGCTACCTGTGGAGGCACGTCGTGCCTCACATCGAGCCCGTGGCTAGATGCATCATCCCTGATC
TGATCGGAATGGGTAAGTCCGGCAAGAGCGGGAATGGCTCATATCGCCTCCTGGATCACTACAAGTACCT
CACCGCTTGGTTCGAGCTGCTGAACCTTCCAAAGAAAATCATCTTTGTGGGCCACGACTGGGGGGCTTGT
CTGGCCTTTCACTACTCCTACGAGCACCAAGACAAGATCAAGGCCATCGTCCATGCTGAGAGTGTCGTGG
ACGTGATCGAGTCCTGGGACGAGTGGCCTGACATCGAGGAGGATATCGCCCTGATCAAGAGCGAAGAGGG
CGAGAAAATGGTGCTTGAGAATAACTTCTTCGTCGAGACCATGCTCCCAAGCAAGATCATGCGGAAACTG
GAGCCTGAGGAGTTCGCTGCCTACCTGGAGCCATTCAAGGAGAAGGGCGAGGTTAGACGGCCTACCCTCT
CCTGGCCTCGCGAGATCCCTCTCGTTAAGGGAGGCAAGCCCGACGTCGTCCAGATTGTCCGCAACTACAA
CGCCTACCTTCGGGCCAGCGACGATCTGCCTAAGATGTTCATCGAGTCCGACCCTGGGTTCTTTTCCAAC
GCTATTGTCGAGGGAGCTAAGAAGTTCCCTAACACCGAGTTCGTGAAGGTGAAGGGCCTCCACTTCAGCC
AGGAGGACGCTCCAGATGAAATGGGTAAGTACATCAAGAGCTTCGTGGAGCGCGTGCTGAAGAACGAGCA
GACCGGTGGTGGGAGCGGAGGTGGCGGATCAGGTGGCGGAGGCTCCGGAGGGATTGAACAAGATGGATTG
CACGCAGGTTCTCCGGCCGCTTGGGTGGAGAGGCTATTCGGCTATGACTGGGCACAACAGACAATCGGCT
GCTCTGATGCCGCCGTGTTCCGGCTGTCAGCGCAGGGGCGCCCGGTTCTTTTTGTCAAGACCGACCTGTC
CGGTGCCCTGAATGAACTGCAGGACGAGGCAGCGCGGCTATCGTGGCTGGCCACGACGGGCGTTCCTTGC
GCAGCTGTGCTCGACGTTGTCACTGAAGCGGGAAGGGACTGGCTGCTATTGGGCGAAGTGCCGGGGCAGG
ATCTCCTGTCATCTCACCTTGCTCCTGCCGAGAAAGTATCCATCATGGCTGATGCAATGCGGCGGCTGCA
TACGCTTGATCCGGCTACCTGCCCATTCGACCACCAAGCGAAACATCGCATCGAGCGAGCACGTACTCGG
ATGGAAGCCGGTCTTGTCGATCAGGATGATCTGGACGAAGAGCATCAGGGGCTCGCGCCAGCCGAACTGT
TCGCCAGGCTCAAGGCGCGCATGCCCGACGGCGAGGATCTCGTCGTGACCCATGGCGATGCCTGCTTGCC
GAATATCATGGTGGAAAATGGCCGCTTTTCTGGATTCATCGACTGTGGCCGGCTGGGTGTGGCGGACCGC
TATCAGGACATAGCGTTGGCTACCCGTGATATTGCTGAAGAGCTTGGCGGCGAATGGGCTGACCGCTTCC
TCGTGCTTTACGGTATCGCCGCTCCCGATTCGCAGCGCATCGCCTTCTATCGCCTTCTTGACGAGTTCTT
CTGAGCGGGACTCTGGGGTTCGAAATGACCGACCAAGCGACGCCCAACCTGCCATCACGATGGCCGCAAT
AAAATATCTTTATTTTCATTACATCTGTGTGTTGGTTTTTTGTGTGAATCGATAGCGATAAGGATCCTCT
TTGCGCTTGCGTTTTCCCTTGTCCAGATAGCCCAGTAGCTGACATTCATCCGGGGTCAGCACCGTTTCTG
CGGACTGGCTTTCTACGTAATGGTTTCTTAGACGTCAGGTGGCACTTTTCGGGGAAATGTGCGCGGAACC
CCTATTTGTTTATTTTTCTAAATACATTCAAATATGTATCCGCTCATGAGACAATAACCCTGATAAATGC
TTCAATAATATTGAAAAAGGAAGAGTATGAGTATTCAACATTTCCGTGTCGCCCTTATTCCCTTTTTTGC
GGCATTTTGCCTTCCTGTTTTTGCTCACCCAGAAACGCTGGTGAAAGTAAAAGATGCTGAAGATCAGTTG
GGTGCACGAGTGGGTTACATCGAACTGGATCTCAACAGCGGTAAGATCCTTGAGAGTTTTCGCCCCGAAG
AACGTTTTCCAATGATGAGCACTTTCAAAGTTCTGCTATGTGGCGCGGTATTATCCCGTATTGACGCCGG
GCAAGAGCAACTCGGTCGCCGCATACACTATTCTCAGAATGACTTGGTTGAGTACTCACCAGTCACAGAA
AAGCATCTTACGGATGGCATGACAGTAAGAGAATTATGCAGTGCTGCCATAACCATGAGTGATAACACTG
CGGCCAACTTACTTCTGACAACTATCGGAGGACCGAAGGAGCTAACCGCTTTTTTGCACAACATGGGGGA
TCATGTAACTCGCCTTGATCGTTGGGAACCGGAGCTGAATGAAGCCATACCAAACGACGAGCGTGACACC
ACGATGCCTGTAGCAATGGCAACAACGTTGCGCAAACTATTAACTGGCGAACTACTTACTCTAGCTTCCC
GGCAACAATTAATAGACTGGATGGAGGCGGATAAAGTTGCAGGACCACTTCTGCGCTCGGCCCTTCCGGC
TGGCTGGTTTATTGCTGATAAATCTGGAGCCGGTGAGCGTGGGTCTCGCGGTATCATTGCAGCACTGGGG
CCAGATGGTAAGCCCTCCCGTATCGTAGTTATCTACACGACGGGGAGTCAGGCAACTATGGATGAACGAA
ATAGACAGATCGCTGAGATAGGTGCCTCACTGATTAAGCATTGGTAATTCGAAATGACCGACCAAGCGAC
GCCCAACCGGTATCAGCTCACTCAAAGGCGGTAATACGGTTATCCACAGAATCAGGGGATAACGCAGGAA
AGAACATGTGAGCAAAAGGCCAGCAAAAGGCCAGGAACCGTAAAAAGGCCGCGTTGCTGGCGTTTTTCCA
TAGGCTCCGCCCCCCTGACGAGCATCACAAAAATCGACGCTCAAGTCAGAGGTGGCGAAACCCGACAGGA
CTATAAAGATACCAGGCGTTTCCCCCTGGAAGCTCCCTCGTGCGCTCTCCTGTTCCGACCCTGCCGCTTA
CCGGATACCTGTCCGCCTTTCTCCCTTCGGGAAGCGTGGCGCTTTCTCATAGCTCACGCTGTAGGTATCT
CAGTTCGGTGTAGGTCGTTCGCTCCAAGCTGGGCTGTGTGCACGAACCCCCCGTTCAGCCCGACCGCTGC
GCCTTATCCGGTAACTATCGTCTTGAGTCCAACCCGGTAAGACACGACTTATCGCCACTGGCAGCAGCCA
CTGGTAACAGGATTAGCAGAGCGAGGTATGTAGGCGGTGCTACAGAGTTCTTGAAGTGGTGGCCTAACTA
CGGCTACACTAGAAGGACAGTATTTGGTATCTGCGCTCTGCTGAAGCCAGTTACCTTCGGAAAAAGAGTT
GGTAGCTCTTGATCCGGCAAACAAACCACCGCTGGTAGCGGTGGTTTTTTTGTTTGCAAGCAGCAGATTA
CGCGCAGAAAAAAAGGATTTCAAGAAGATCCTTTGATCTTTTCTACGGGGTCTGACGCTCAGTGGAACGA
AAACTCACGTTAAGGGATTTTGGTCATGAGATTATCAAAAAGGATCTTCACCTAGATCCTTTTATAGTCC
GGAAATACAGGAACGCACGCTGGATGGCCCTTCGCTGGGATGGTGAAACCATGAAAAATGGCAGCTTCAG
TGGATTAAGTGGGGGTAATGTGGCCTGTACCCTCTGGTTGCATAGGTATTCATACGGTTAAAATTTATCA
GGCGCGATTGCGGCAGTTTTTCGGGTGGTTTGTTGCCATTTTTACCTGTCTGCTGCCGTGATCGCGCTGA
ACGCGTTTTAGCGGTGCGTACAATTAAGGGATTATGGTAAATCCACTTACTGTCTGCCCTCGTAGCCATC
GAGATAAACCGCAGTACTCCGGCCACGATGCGTCCGGCGTAGAGGATCGAGATCTACCGGGTAGGGGAGG
CGCTTTTCCCAAGGCAGTCTGGAGCATGCGCTTTAGCAGCCCCGCTGGGCACTTGGCGCTACACAAGTGG
CCTCTGGCCTCGCACACATTCCACATCCACCGGTAGGCGCCAACCGGCTCCGTTCTTTGGTGGCCCCTTC
GCGCCACCTTCTACTCCTCCCCTAGTCAGGAAGTTCCCCCCCGCCCCGCAGCTCGCGTCGTGCAGGACGT
GACAAATGGAAGTAGCACGTCTCACTAGTCTCGTGCAGATGGACAGCACCGCTGAGCAATGGAAGCGGGT
AGGCCTTTGGGGCAGCGGCCAATAGCAGCTTTGCTCCTTCGCTTTCTGGGCTCAGAGGCTGGGAAGGGGT
GGGTCCGGGGGCGGGCTCAGGGGCGGGCTCAGGGGCGGGGCGGGCGCCCGAAGGTCCTCCGGAGGCCCGG
CATTCTGCACGCTTCAAAAGCGCACGTCTGCCGCGCTGTTCTCCTCTTCCTCATCTCCGGGCCTTTCGAC
CTGCAGCCCAAGCTTGGCAATCCGGTACTGTTGGTAAAGCCACCATGGAAGATGCCAAAAACATTAAGAA
GGGCCCAGCGCCATTCTACCCACTCGAAGACGGGACCGCCGGCGAGCAGCTGCACAAAGCCATGAAGCGC
TACGCCCTGGTGCCCGGCACCATCGCCTTTACCGACGCACATATCGAGGTGGACATTACCTACGCCGAGT
ACTTCGAGATGAGCGTTCGGCTGGCAGAAGCTATGAAGCGCTATGGGCTGAATACAAACCATCGGATCGT
GGTGTGCAGCGAGAATAGCTTGCAGTTCTTCATGCCCGTGTTGGGTGCCCTGTTCATCGGTGTGGCTGTG
GCCCCAGCTAACGACATCTACAACGAGCGCGAGCTGCTGAACAGCATGGGCATCAGCCAGCCCACCGTCG
TATTCGTGAGCAAGAAAGGGCTGCAAAAGATCCTCAACGTGCAAAAGAAGCTACCGATCATACAAAAGAT
CATCATCATGGATAGCAAGACCGACTACCAGGGCTTCCAAAGCATGTACACCTTCGTGACTTCCCATTTG
CCACCCGGCTTCAACGAGTACGACTTCGTGCCCGAGAGCTTCGACCGGGACAAAACCATCGCCCTGATCA
TGAACAGTAGTGGCAGTACCGGATTGCCCAAGGGCGTAGCCCTACCGCACCGCACCGCTTGTGTCCGATT
CAGTCATGCCCGCGACCCCATCTTCGGCAACCAGATCATCCCCGACACCGCTATCCTCAGCGTGGTGCCA
TTTCACCACGGCTTCGGCATGTTCACCACGCTGGGCTACTTGATCTGCGGCTTTCGGGTCGTGCTCATGT
ACCGCTTCGAGGAGGAGCTATTCTTGCGCAGCTTGCAAGACTATAAGATTCAATCTGCCCTGCTGGTGCC
CACACTATTTAGCTTCTTCGCTAAGAGCACTCTCATCGACAAGTACGACCTAAGCAACTTGCACGAGATC
GCCAGCGGCGGGGCGCCGCTCAGCAAGGAGGTAGGTGAGGCCGTGGCCAAACGCTTCCACCTACCAGGCA
TCCGCCAGGGCTACGGCCTGACAGAAACAACCAGCGCCATTCTGATCACCCCCGAAGGGGACGACAAGCC
TGGCGCAGTAGGCAAGGTGGTGCCCTTCTTCGAGGCTAAGGTGGTGGACTTGGACACCGGTAAGACACTG
GGTGTGAACCAGCGCGGCGAGCTGTGCGTCCGTGGCCCCATGATCATGAGCGGCTACGTTAACAACCCCG
AGGCTACAAACGCTCTCATCGACAAGGACGGCTGGCTGCACAGCGGCGACATCGCCTACTGGGACGAGGA
CGAGCACTTCTTCATCGTGGACCGGCTGAAGAGCCTGATCAAATACAAGGGCTACCAGGTAGCCCCAGCC
GAACTGGAGAGCATCCTGCTGCAACACCCCAACATCTTCGACGCCGGGGTCGCCGGCCTGCCCGACGACG
ATGCCGGCGAGCTGCCCGCCGCAGTCGTCGTGCTGGAACACGGTAAAACCATGACCGAGAAGGAGATCGT
GGACTATGTGGCCAGCCAGGTTACAACCGCCAAGAAGCTGCGCGGTGGTGTTGTGTTCGTGGACGAGGTG
CCTAAAGGACTGACCGGCAAGTTGGACGCCCGCAAGATCCGCGAGATTCTCATTAAGGCCAAGAAGGGCG
GCAAGATCGCCGTGTAATTCTAGTTGTTTAAACTAGCGGCCGCTAGTTTTGTTTTTTAAGTTTTGCACTT
TTGTTTAGTCTAGAGTCGACCTGCAGG
