>Addgene plasmid #49379 | pmirGLO-Bmpr2-1719 | addgene partial sequence | sequence record 162837 | Fluc-F1 5'-AGAAGCTGCGCGGTGGTGTTGTG-3'
GGACTGACCGGCAAGTTGGACGCCCGCAAGATCCGCGAGATTCTCATTAAGGCCAAGAAGGGCGGCAAGA
TCGCCGTGTAATTCTAGTTGTTTAAACTAGCGGCCGCTAGTTTTGTTTTTTAAGTTTTGCACTTTTGTTT
AGTCTAGAGTCGACCTGCAGGCATGCAAGCTGATCCGGCTGCTAACAAAGCCCGAAAGGAAGCTGAGTTG
GCTGCTGCCACCGCTGAGCAATAACTAGCATAACCCCTTGGGGCGGCCGCTTCGAGCAGACATGATAAGA
TACATTGATGAGTTTGGACAAACCACAACTAGAATGCAGTGAAAAAAATGCTTTATTTGTGAAATTTGTG
ATGCTATTGCTTTATTTGTAACCATTATAAGCTGCAATAAACAAGTTAACAACAACAATTGCATTCATTT
TATGTTTCAGGTTCAGGGGGAGATGTGGGAGGTTTTTTTAAGCAAGTAAAACCTCTACAAATGTGGTAAA
ATCGAATTTTAACAAAATATTAACGCTTACAATTTCCTGATGCGGTATTTTCTCCTTACGCATCTGTGCG
GTATTTCACACCGCATACGCGGATCTGCGCAGCACCATGGCCTGAAATAACCTCTGAAAGAGGAACTTGG
TTAGGTACCTTCTGAGGCGGAAAGAACCAGCTGTGGAATGTGTGTCAGTTAGGGTGTGGAAAGTCCCCAG
GCTCCCCAGCAGGCAGAAGTATGCAAAGCATGCATCTCAATTAGTCAGCAACCAGGTGTGGAAAGTCCCC
AGGCTCCCCAGCAGGCAGAAGTATGCAAAGCATGCATCTCAATTAGTCAGCAACCATAGTCCCGCCCCTA
ACTCCGCCCATCCCGCCCCTAACTCCGCCCAGTTCCGCCCATTCTCCGCCCCATGGCTGACTAATTTTTT
T
