>Addgene plasmid #49379 | pmirGLO-Bmpr2-1719 | addgene partial sequence | sequence record 162838 | Neo-R 5'-GCCCAGTCATAGCCGAATAG-3'
GGAGAACCTGCGTGCAATCCATCTTGTTCAATCCCTCCGGAGCCTCCGCCACCTGATCCGCCACCTCCGC
TCCCACCACCGGTCTGCTCGTTCTTCAGCACGCGCTCCACGAAGCTCTTGATGTACTTACCCATTTCATC
TGGAGCGTCCTCCTGGCTGAAGTGGAGGCCCTTCACCTTCACGAACTCGGTGTTAGGGAACTTCTTAGCT
CCCTCGACAATAGCGTTGGAAAAGAACCCAGGGTCGGACTCGATGAACATCTTAGGCAGATCGTCGCTGG
CCCGAAGGTAGGCGTTGTAGTTGCGGACAATCTGGACGACGTCGGGCTTGCCTCCCTTAACGAGAGGGAT
CTCGCGAGGCCAGGAGAGGGTAGGCCGTCTAACCTCGCCCTTCTCCTTGAATGGCTCCAGGTAGGCAGCG
AACTCCTCAGGCTCCAGTTTCCGCATGATCTTGCTTGGGAGCATGGTCTCGACGAAGAAGTTATTCTCAA
GCACCATTTTCTCGCCCTCTTCGCTCTTGATCAGGGCGATATCCTCCTCGATGTCAGGCCACTCGTCCCA
GGACTCGATCACGTCCACGACACTCTCAGCATGGACGATGGCCTTGATCTTGTCTTGGTGCTCGTAGGAG
TAGTGAAAGGCCAGACAAGCCCCCCAGTCGTGGCCCACAAAGATGATTTTCTTTGGAAGGTTCAGCAGCT
CGAACCAAGCGGTGAGGTACTTGTAGTGATCCAGGAGGCGATATGAGCCATTCCCGCTCTTGCCGGACTT
ACCCATTCCGATCAGATCAGGGATGATGCATCTAGCCACGGGCTCGATGTGAGGCACGACGTGCCTCCAC
AGGTAGCTGGAGGCAGCGTTACCATGCAGAAAAATCACGGCGTTCTCGGCGTGCTTCTCGGAATCATAGT
AGTTGATGAAGGAGTCCAGCACGTTCATTTGCTTGCAGCGAGCCCACCACTGAGGCCCAGTGATCATGCG
TTTGCGTTGCTCGGGGTCGTACACCTTGGAAGCCATGGTGGCTCCAGCCTTTGGTTCGA
